>Addgene plasmid #66372 | GPR75-Tango | addgene full sequence | sequence record 456479 | Addgene NGS Result
TAGGGGATCGGGAGATCTCCCGATCCGTCGACGTCAGGTGGCACTTTTCGGGGAAATGTGCGCGGAACCC
CTATTTGTTTATTTTTCTAAATACATTCAAATATGTATCCGCTCATGAGACAATAACCCTGATAAATGCT
TCAATAATATTGAAAAAGGAAGAGTATGAGTATTCAACATTTCCGTGTCGCCCTTATTCCCTTTTTTGCG
GCATTTTGCCTTCCTGTTTTTGCTCACCCAGAAACGCTGGTGAAAGTAAAAGATGCTGAAGATCAGTTGG
GTGCACGAGTGGGTTACATCGAACTGGATCTCAACAGCGGTAAGATCCTTGAGAGTTTTCGCCCCGAAGA
ACGTTTTCCAATGATGAGCACTTTTAAAGTTCTGCTATGTGGCGCGGTATTATCCCGTATTGACGCCGGG
CAAGAGCAACTCGGTCGCCGCATACACTATTCTCAGAATGACTTGGTTGAGTACTCACCAGTCACAGAAA
AGCATCTTACGGATGGCATGACAGTAAGAGAATTATGCAGTGCTGCCATAACCATGAGTGATAACACTGC
GGCCAACTTACTTCTGACAACGATCGGAGGACCGAAGGAGCTAACCGCTTTTTTGCACAACATGGGGGAT
CATGTAACTCGCCTTGATCGTTGGGAACCGGAGCTGAATGAAGCCATACCAAACGACGAGCGTGACACCA
CGATGCCTGTAGCAATGGCAACAACGTTGCGCAAACTATTAACTGGCGAACTACTTACTCTAGCTTCCCG
GCAACAATTAATAGACTGGATGGAGGCGGATAAAGTTGCAGGACCACTTCTGCGCTCGGCCCTTCCGGCT
GGCTGGTTTATTGCTGATAAATCTGGAGCCGGTGAGCGTGGGTCTCGCGGTATCATTGCAGCACTGGGGC
CAGATGGTAAGCCCTCCCGTATCGTAGTTATCTACACGACGGGGAGTCAGGCAACTATGGATGAACGAAA
TAGACAGATCGCTGAGATAGGTGCCTCACTGATTAAGCATTGGTAACTGTCAGACCAAGTTTACTCATAT
ATACTTTAGATTGATTTAAAACTTCATTTTTAATTTAAAAGGATCTAGGTGAAGATCCTTTTTGATAATC
TCATGACCAAAATCCCTTAACGTGAGTTTTCGTTCCACTGAGCGTCAGACCCCGTAGAAAAGATCAAAGG
ATCTTCTTGAGATCCTTTTTTTCTGCGCGTAATCTGCTGCTTGCAAACAAAAAAACCACCGCTACCAGCG
GTGGTTTGTTTGCCGGATCAAGAGCTACCAACTCTTTTTCCGAAGGTAACTGGCTTCAGCAGAGCGCAGA
TACCAAATACTGTTCTTCTAGTGTAGCCGTAGTTAGGCCACCACTTCAAGAACTCTGTAGCACCGCCTAC
ATACCTCGCTCTGCTAATCCTGTTACCAGTGGCTGCTGCCAGTGGCGATAAGTCGTGTCTTACCGGGTTG
GACTCAAGACGATAGTTACCGGATAAGGCGCAGCGGTCGGGCTGAACGGGGGGTTCGTGCACACAGCCCA
GCTTGGAGCGAACGACCTACACCGAACTGAGATACCTACAGCGTGAGCTATGAGAAAGCGCCACGCTTCC
CGAAGGGAGAAAGGCGGACAGGTATCCGGTAAGCGGCAGGGTCGGAACAGGAGAGCGCACGAGGGAGCTT
CCAGGGGGAAACGCCTGGTATCTTTATAGTCCTGTCGGGTTTCGCCACCTCTGACTTGAGCGTCGATTTT
TGTGATGCTCGTCAGGGGGGCGGAGCCTATGGAAAAACGCCAGCAACGCGGCCTTTTTACGGTTCCTGGC
CTTTTGCTGGCCTTTTGCTCACATGTTCTTTCCTGCGTTATCCCCTGATTCTGTGGATAACCGTATTACC
GCCTTTGAGTGAGCTGATACCGCTCGCCGCAGCCGAACGACCGAGCGCAGCGAGTCAGTGAGCGAGGAAG
CGGAAGAGCGCCCAATACGCAAACCGCCTCTCCCCGCGCGTTGGCCGATTCATTAATGCAGCTGGCACGA
CAGGTTTCCCGACTGGAAAGCGGGCAGTGAGCGCAACGCAATTAATGTGAGTTAGCTCACTCATTAGGCA
CCCCAGGCTTTACACTTTATGCTTCCGGCTCGTATGTTGTGTGGAATTGTGAGCGGATAACAATTTCACA
CAGGAAACAGCTATGACCATGATTACGCCAAGCTCTAGCTAGAGGTCGACGGTATACAGACATGATAAGA
TACATTGATGAGTTTGGACAAACCACAACTAGAATGCAGTGAAAAAAATGCTTTATTTGTGAAATTTGTG
ATGCTATTGCTTTATTTGTAACCATTATAAGCTGCAATAAACAAGTTGGGGTGGGCGAAGAACTCCAGCA
TGAGATCCCCGCGCTGGAGGATCATCCAGCCGGCGTCCCGGAAAACGATTCCGAAGCCCAACCTTTCATA
GAAGGCGGCGGTGGAATCGAAATCTCGTGATGGCAGGTTGGGCGTCGCTTGGTCGGTCATTTCGAACCCC
AGAGTCCCGCTCAGAAGAACTCGTCAAGAAGGCGATAGAAGGCGATGCGCTGCGAATCGGGAGCGGCGAT
ACCGTAAAGCACGAGGAAGCGGTCAGCCCATTCGCCGCCAAGCTCTTCAGCAATATCACGGGTAGCCAAC
GCTATGTCCTGATAGCGGTCCGCCACACCCAGCCGGCCACAGTCGATGAATCCAGAAAAGCGGCCATTTT
CCACCATGATATTCGGCAAGCAGGCATCGCCATGGGTCACGACGAGATCCTCGCCGTCGGGCATGCGCGC
CTTGAGCCTGGCGAACAGTTCGGCTGGCGCGAGCCCCTGATGCTCTTCGTCCAGATCATCCTGATCGACA
AGACCGGCTTCCATCCGAGTACGTGCTCGCTCGATGCGATGTTTCGCTTGGTGGTCGAATGGGCAGGTAG
CCGGATCAAGCGTATGCAGCCGCCGCATTGCATCAGCCATGATGGATACTTTCTCGGCAGGAGCAAGGTG
AGATGACAGGAGATCCTGCCCCGGCACTTCGCCCAATAGCAGCCAGTCCCTTCCCGCTTCAGTGACAACG
TCGAGCACAGCTGCGCAAGGAACGCCCGTCGTGGCCAGCCACGATAGCCGCGCTGCCTCGTCCTGCAGTT
CATTCAGGGCACCGGACAGGTCGGTCTTGACAAAAAGAACCGGGCGCCCCTGCGCTGACAGCCGGAACAC
GGCGGCATCAGAGCAGCCGATTGTCTGTTGTGCCCAGTCATAGCCGAATAGCCTCTCCACCCAAGCGGCC
GGAGAACCTGCGTGCAATCCATCTTGTTCAATCATGCGAAACGATCCTCATCCTGTCTCTTGATCAGATC
CGAAAATGGATATACAAGCTCCCGGGAGCTTTTTGCAAAAGCCTAGGCCTCCAAAAAAGCCTCCTCACTA
CTTCTGGAATAGCTCAGAGGCAGAGGCGGCCTCGGCCTCTGCATAAATAAAAAAAATTAGTCAGCCATGG
GGCGGAGAATGGGCGGAACTGGGCGGAGTTAGGGGCGGGATGGGCGGAGTTAGGGGCGGGACTATGGTTG
CTGACTAATTGAGATGCATGCTTTGCATACTTCTGCCTGCTGGGGAGCCTGGGGACTTTCCACACCTGGT
TGCTGACTAATTGAGATGCATGCTTTGCATACTTCTGCCTGCTGGGGAGCCTGGGGACTTTCCACACCCT
AACTGACACACATTCCACAGAATTAATTCGCGTTAAATTTTTGTTAAATCAGCTCATTTTTTAACCAATA
GGCCGAAATCGGCAAAATCCCTTATAAATCAAAAGAATAGACCGAGATAGGGT
[37 nt withheld, positions 3834-3870]
AAAGAACGTGGACTCCAACGTCAAAGG
[49 nt withheld, positions 3898-3946]
T
[91 nt withheld, positions 3948-4038]
G
[124 nt withheld, positions 4040-4163]
GGGGATACCCCCTAGAGCCCCAGCTGGTTCTTTCCGCCTCAGAAGCCATAGAGCCCACCGCATCCCCAGC
ATGCCTGCTATTGTCTTCCCAATCCTCCCCCTTGCTGTCCTGCCCCACCCCACCCCCCAGAATAGAATGA
CACCTACTCAGACAATGCGATGCAATTTCCTCATTTTATTAGGAAAGGACAGTGGGAGTGGCACCTTCCA
GGGTCAAGGAAGGCACGGGGGAGGGGCAAACAACAGATGGCTGGCAACTAGAAGGCACAGTCGAGGCTGA
TCAGCGGGTTTAAACGGGCCCTCTAGACTACCCACCGTACTCGTCAATTCCAAGGGCATCGGTAAACATC
TGCTCAAACTCGAAGTCGGCCATATCCAGAGCGCCGTAGGGGGCGGAGTCGTGGGGGGTAAATCCCGGAC
CCGGGGAATCCCCGTCCCCCAACATGTCCAGATCGAAATCGTCTAGCGCGTCGGCATGCGCCATCGCCAC
GTCCTCGCCGTCTAAGTGGAGCTCGTCCCCCAGGCTGACATCGGTCGGGGGGGCCGTCGACAGTCTGCGC
GTGTGTCCCGCGGGGAGAAAGGACAGGCGCGGAGCCGCCAGCCCCGCCTCTTCGGGGGCGTCGTCGTCCG
GGAGATCGAGCAGGCCCTCGATGGTAGACCCGTAATTGTTTTTCGTACGCGCGCGGCTGTACGCGGACCC
ACTTTCACATTTAAGTTGTTTTTCTAATCCGCATATGATCAATTCAAGGCCGAATAAGAAGGCTGGCTCT
GCACCTTGGTGATCAAATAATTCGATAGCTTGTCGTAATAATGGCGGCATACTATCAGTAGTAGGTGTTT
CCCTTTCTTCTTTAGCGACTTGATGCTCTTGATCTTCCAATACGCAACCTAAAGTAAAATGCCCCACAGC
GCTGAGTGCATATAATGCATTCTCTAGTGAAAAACCTTGTTGGCATAAAAAGGCTAATTGATTTTCGAGA
GTTTCATACTGTTTTTCTGTAGGCCGTGTACCTAAATGTACTTTTGCTCCATCGCGATGACTTAGTAAAG
CACATCTAAAACTTTTAGCGTTATTACGTAAAAAATCTTGCCAGCTTTCCCCTTCTAAAGGGCAAAAGTG
AGTATGGTGCCTATCTAACATCTCAATGGCTAAGGCGTCGAGCAAAGCCCGCTTATTTTTTACATGCCAA
TACAATGTAGGCTGCTCTACACCTAGCTTCTGGGCGAGTTTACGGGTTGTTAAACCTTCGATTCCGACCT
CATTAAGCAGCTCTAATGCGCTGTTAATCACTTTACTTTTATCTAATCTTAGCTGGAAGTACAGGTTCTC
ACCGGTCGATGAAGTGTCCTTGGCCAGGGAGGAGCTGGCGGTGGTGCAGGACTCATCTTGGGGACCCAGG
CTGGGTGGGGTGCGTCCACCGGTATCGATCACAGAAGGCACCGGAATCTGCTTGGCGCTTGTGCTGTCGT
ACTCTTGAACCAGATCATTGGTTGTGTGGTAGTGCATAGCGATATAGGAGTTGGCGAAGCCGAAACTGTT
CACAGGCTGGAGGTTACAGGGAGAAGACTCCTCCTGAGAAGGGGAACTGTTGTATATGCTATAGTATGGT
TCTATGCGGGTGTTAATTGGTGTGGATGAAGACTGACCGCAATGTTGATGGCCTGCTGAAATCTTGGGAG
AGACCATGCTCTCCTTGGAATGGCTAGGACCGCAGGCCTGATCCACGAACTTCTTCTGTGGCTTGGGTGA
CAGCATATATGCGCTGTTTGTTTCGTGGTGACTACTCTTATTCCTGTTTACTTCCAGGTTACCCTTGCCC
ATCGCGCGCAATCTGGTTTTCTGCTTGCAACAGAAAAAGCCAAGGCCGATATATTGCAAACACCACAGTA
CCTTCCGTCTCAATCCAGCAGAGTTTCTGCTGTAGATAAATGGATTGAGGCCGCTCTTGAAGAAGATCAG
TGTGAATCCAAACAATTCGAATTGGTACAAGATAAATGATCCATTTGAAGACAGAACCACTTGCACAAGT
GAAATCCCGAGCGGCAGGCAACACACCAGGACAGAGAGTACAATAATGACACAAGTAACCACGGCCTTAC
TATCCTTGGCTGTAGACAAGTTAATGGCGGAGACCAGCTGAAGCCTGGATGCCGCGGGAGTAACGAGCTG
GTTGGGAGACTTCGTGTATCCTCTCGTCTGCACATGCTGCAGTTTGTTATAGTTCTGGTTGCGATACAGT
GCAGGCATTGCACACTGAATTGGGTCTCCGCCTCCCTGCACCGGAACTCCCATGAACGGCTGAGGCCGAG
AGGCGTCGACTGTGATGACAGGAGGGCATTTTCTCACCTGAGCGTTTTTGCGCAAAGTCTGGGCTATCAT
GATGTAAGACACTGAGACGACGGCCACGCAAAAGGTAAAATCTACAACGTAAAGAGACAGAATAGCTTTA
CCCTTCCCGGCGATAAGTGAGCTCATTGGAAGACACAGGTGAGACTTGGAAGTCTTCAGGGTCGCCAGTG
TGGCCAGTGTAAAGCTAGTAGCCCAAAGAAGCAGAGTCAGCAGAACCGTACATGGAAAGCTAGCGGTGCG
ATTAGGCTGCTTGCCAAGAACCATCCTGAGTCGGTGGAGTGCTATGACCGCGACTGTCTTCAAGGACATA
ATTATGAAGCCGCTGGAAGTCAGATGGAAAGTGAAGCAAAACGCATCGGGAATACTGGACGCGCTACTAA
AAAAAAGAACGAAAGTAAACATAGGTGCGGTTACTCCGCAGATGAACAAATCGCAAAATGAAAGGTTCAG
GATCATAAAATCGAAATTGGTCCGGAACTTCCTGAAGGCGGGGTCGAAAAAAGAGAGAAAAACAATAAAG
TTCCCATATGACCCGAGACAGAAGATCACAGCCAACAGAAACGTGCAGGTTACCAAAGTGGCGGTGTGAA
TAAGGTCCTGCAAGCCCTCCTGCAGGCTTGTAGAATTTCCTTCCTGTGAGTGTGGCACATGGAGACTTGT
GGCGTTAGGAGCGTCCTGCAGATGACCAGTTGAATTCATATCGATGCTGGCGTCATCATCGTCCTTGTAG
TCGGCGAATACCAGGCAGAAGATGTAGCTCAGGGCGATGATCGTCTTCATGGTGGCGCGGCCGCCACTGT
GCTGGATATCTGCAGAATTCCACCACACTGGACTAGTGGATCCGAGCTCGGTACCAAGCTTAAGTTTAAA
CGCTAGCCAGCTTGGGTCTCCCTATAGTGAGTCGTATTAATTTCGATAAGCCAGTAAGCAGTGGGTTCTC
TAGTTAGCCAGAGAGCTCTGCTTATATAGACCTCCCACCGTACACGCCTACCGCCCATTTGCGTCAATGG
GGCGGAGTTGTTACGACATTTTGGAAAGTCCCGTTGATTTTGGTGCCAAAACAAACTCCCATTGACGTCA
ATGGGGTGGAGACTTGGAAATCCCCGTGAGTCAAACCGCTATCCACGCCCATTGATGTACTGCCAAAACC
GCATCACCATGGTAATAGCGATGACTAATACGTAGATGTACTGCCAAGTAGGAAAGTCCCATAAGGTCAT
GTACTGGGCATAATGCCAGGCGGGCCATTTACCGTCATTGACGTCAATAGGGGGCGTACTTGGCATATGA
TACACTTGATGTACTGCCAAGTGGGCAGTTTACCGTAAATACTCCACCCATTGACGTCAATGGAAAGTCC
CTATTGGCGTTACTATGGGAACATACGTCATTATTGACGTCAATGGGCGGGGGTCGTTGGGCGGTCAGCC
AGGCGGGCCATTTACCGTAAGTTATGTAACGCGGAACTCCATATATGGGCTATGAACTAATGACCCCGTA
ATTGATTACTATTAATAACTAGTCAATAATCAATGTCAACGCGTATATCTGGCCCGTACATCGCGAAGCA
GCGCAAAACGCCTAACCCTAAGCAGATTCTTCATGCAATTGTCGGTCAAGCCTTGCCTTGTTGTAGCTTA
AATTTTGCTCGCGCACTACTCAGCGACCTCCAACACACAAGCAGGGAGCAGATACTGGCTTAACTATGCG
GCATCAGAGCAGATTGTACTGAGAGTGCACCA
Features (pLannotate 1.2.2; 24 found; start..end, strand, type, name):
     61..165     +  promoter       AmpR promoter: bla
    166..1026    +  CDS            AmpR: β-lactamase; bla; confers resistance to ampicillin, carbenicillin, and related antibiotics
   1197..1785    +  rep_origin     ori: high-copy-number ColE1/pMB1/pBR322/pUC origin of replication
   1968..2060    +  CDS            lacI (fragment): lac repressor; lacI; The lac repressor binds to the lac operator to inhibit transcription in E. coli. This inhibition can be relieved by adding lactose or isopropyl-β-D-thiogalactopyranoside (IPTG).
   2073..2094    +  protein_bind   CAP binding site: CAP binding activates transcription in the presence of cAMP. E. coli catabolite activator protein
   2109..2139    +  promoter       lac promoter: promoter for the E. coli lac operon
   2147..2163    +  protein_bind   lac operator: The lac repressor binds to the lac operator to inhibit transcription in E. coli. This inhibition can be relieved by adding lactose or isopropyl-β-D-thiogalactopyranoside (IPTG). lac repressor encoded by lacI
   2236..2357    -  polyA_signal   SV40 poly(A) signal: SV40 polyadenylation signal
   2352..2510    -  CDS            ble (fragment): BLE_KLEPN - Experimental evidence at protein level: Swiss-Prot protein existence level 1. Binding protein with a strong affinity to the bleomycin family of antibiotics. Binds to CL990; an antimitotic-antibiotic compound. From Klebsiella pneumoniae.
   2534..3325    -  CDS            neo: KKA2_KLEPN - Also known as kan, nptII. Experimental evidence at protein level: Swiss-Prot protein existence level 1. Resistance to kanamycin, neomycin, paromomycin, ribostamycin, butirosin and gentamicin B. From Klebsiella pneumoniae.
   3392..3721    -  promoter       SV40 promoter: SV40 enhancer and early promoter
   3735..4163    -  rep_origin     f1 ori (sequence partly withheld): f1 bacteriophage origin of replication; arrow indicates direction of (+) strand synthesis
   4184..4205    -  promoter       SV40 promoter (fragment): SV40 enhancer and early promoter
   4209..4433    -  polyA_signal   bGH poly(A) signal: bovine growth hormone polyadenylation signal
   4474..4707    -  CDS            VP16 AD: transcriptional activation domain of herpes simplex virus protein VP16 (Triezenberg et al., 1988; Cousens et al., 1989); UL48
   4859..5472    -  CDS            TetR (fragment): tetracycline repressor TetR; tetR from transposon Tn10; TetR binds to the tetracycline operator tetO to inhibit transcription. This inhibition can be relieved by adding tetracycline or doxycycline.
   5500..5580    -  CDS            AVPR2 (fragment): V2R_HUMAN - Also known as ADHR, DIR, DIR3, V2R. Experimental evidence at protein level: Swiss-Prot protein existence level 1. Receptor for arginine vasopressin. The activity of this receptor is mediated by G proteins which activate adenylate cyclase. Involved in renal water reabsorption. From Homo sapiens (Human).
   5593..7212    -  CDS            GPR75: GPR75_HUMAN - Experimental evidence at protein level: Swiss-Prot protein existence level 1. G protein-coupled receptor that is activated by the chemokine CCL5/RANTES. Probably coupled to heterotrimeric Gq proteins, it stimulates inositol trisphosphate production and calcium mobilization upon activation. Together with CCL5/RANTES, may play a role in neuron survival through activation of a downstream signaling pathway involving the PI3, Akt and MAP kinases. CCL5/RANTES may also regulate insulin secretion by pancreatic islet cells through activation of this receptor. From Homo sapiens (Human).
   7225..7245    -  CDS            3xFLAG (fragment): three tandem FLAG® epitope tags
   7404..7422    -  promoter       T7 promoter: promoter for bacteriophage T7 RNA polymerase
   7438..7471    -  LTR            5' LTR (truncated) (fragment): truncated 5' long terminal repeat (LTR) from HIV-1
   7467..7670    -  promoter       CMV promoter: human cytomegalovirus (CMV) immediate early promoter
   7671..8050    -  enhancer       CMV enhancer: human cytomegalovirus immediate early enhancer
   8205..2       +  misc_feature   bom (fragment) (across the origin): basis of mobility region from pBR322
