>Addgene plasmid #66372 | GPR75-Tango | analyzer sequence | sequence record 113357
GACGGATCGGGAGATCTCCCGATCCCCTATGGTGCACTCTCAGTACAATCTGCTCTGATGCCGCATAGTT
AAGCCAGTATCTGCTCCCTGCTTGTGTGTTGGAGGTCGCTGAGTAGTGCGCGAGCAAAATTTAAGCTACA
ACAAGGCAAGGCTTGACCGACAATTGCATGAAGAATCTGCTTAGGGTTAGGCGTTTTGCGCTGCTTCGCG
ATGTACGGGCCAGATATACGCGTTGACATTGATTATTGACTAGTTATTAATAGTAATCAATTACGGGGTC
ATTAGTTCATAGCCCATATATGGAGTTCCGCGTTACATAACTTACGGTAAATGGCCCGCCTGGCTGACCG
CCCAACGACCCCCGCCCATTGACGTCAATAATGACGTATGTTCCCATAGTAACGCCAATAGGGACTTTCC
ATTGACGTCAATGGGTGGAGTATTTACGGTAAACTGCCCACTTGGCAGTACATCAAGTGTATCATATGCC
AAGTACGCCCCCTATTGACGTCAATGACGGTAAATGGCCCGCCTGGCATTATGCCCAGTACATGACCTTA
TGGGACTTTCCTACTTGGCAGTACATCTACGTATTAGTCATCGCTATTACCATGGTGATGCGGTTTTGGC
AGTACATCAATGGGCGTGGATAGCGGTTTGACTCACGGGGATTTCCAAGTCTCCACCCCATTGACGTCAA
TGGGAGTTTGTTTTGGCACCAAAATCAACGGGACTTTCCAAAATGTCGTAACAACTCCGCCCCATTGACG
CAAATGGGCGGTAGGCGTGTACGGTGGGAGGTCTATATAAGCAGAGCTCTCTGGCTAACTAGAGAACCCA
CTGCTTACTGGCTTATCGAAATTAATACGACTCACTATAGGGAGACCCAAGCTGGCTAGCGTTTAAACTT
AAGCTTGGTACCGAGCTCGGATCCACTAGTCCAGTGTGGTGGAATTCTGCAGATATCCAGCACAGTGGCG
GCCGCGCCACCATGAAGACGATCATCGCCCTGAGCTACATCTTCTGCCTGGTATTCGCCGACTACAAGGA
CGATGATGACGCCAGCATCGATACCGGTGGACGCACCCCACCCAGCCTGGGTCCCCAAGATGAGTCCTGC
ACCACCGCCAGCTCCTCCCTGGCCAAGGACACTTCATCGACCGGTGAGAACCTGTACTTCCAGCTAAGAT
TAGATAAAAGTAAAGTGATTAACAGCGCATTAGAGCTGCTTAATGAGGTCGGAATCGAAGGTTTAACAAC
CCGTAAACTCGCCCAGAAGCTAGGTGTAGAGCAGCCTACATTGTATTGGCATGTAAAAAATAAGCGGGCT
TTGCTCGACGCCTTAGCCATTGAGATGTTAGATAGGCACCATACTCACTTTTGCCCTTTAGAAGGGGAAA
GCTGGCAAGATTTTTTACGTAATAACGCTAAAAGTTTTAGATGTGCTTTACTAAGTCATCGCGATGGAGC
AAAAGTACATTTAGGTACACGGCCTACAGAAAAACAGTATGAAACTCTCGAAAATCAATTAGCCTTTTTA
TGCCAACAAGGTTTTTCACTAGAGAATGCATTATATGCACTCAGCGCTGTGGGGCATTTTACTTTAGGTT
GCGTATTGGAAGATCAAGAGCATCAAGTCGCTAAAGAAGAAAGGGAAACACCTACTACTGATAGTATGCC
GCCATTATTACGACAAGCTATCGAATTATTTGATCACCAAGGTGCAGAGCCAGCCTTCTTATTCGGCCTT
GAATTGATCATATGCGGATTAGAAAAACAACTTAAATGTGAAAGTGGGTCCGCGTACAGCCGCGCGCGTA
CGAAAAACAATTACGGGTCTACCATCGAGGGCCTGCTCGATCTCCCGGACGACGACGCCCCCGAAGAGGC
GGGGCTGGCGGCTCCGCGCCTGTCCTTTCTCCCCGCGGGACACACGCGCAGACTGTCGACGGCCCCCCCG
ACCGATGTCAGCCTGGGGGACGAGCTCCACTTAGACGGCGAGGACGTGGCGATGGCGCATGCCGACGCGC
TAGACGATTTCGATCTGGACATGTTGGGGGACGGGGATTCCCCGGGTCCGGGATTTACCCCCCACGACTC
CGCCCCCTACGGCGCTCTGGATATGGCCGACTTCGAGTTTGAGCAGATGTTTACCGATGCCCTTGGAATT
GACGAGTACGGTGGGTAGCTCGAGTCTAGAGGGCCCGTTTAAACCCGCTGATCAGCCTCGACTGTGCCTT
CTAGTTGCCAGCCATCTGTTGTTTGCCCCTCCCCCGTGCCTTCCTTGACCCTGGAAGGTGCCACTCCCAC
TGTCCTTTCCTAATAAAATGAGGAAATTGCATCGCATTGTCTGAGTAGGTGTCATTCTATTCTGGGGGGT
GGGGTGGGGCAGGACAGCAAGGGGGAGGATTGGGAAGACAATAGCAGGCATGCTGGGGATGCGGTGGGCT
CTATGGCTTCTGAGGCGGAAAGAACCAGCTGGGGCTCTAGGGGGTATCCCC
[124 nt withheld, positions 2502-2625]
C
[91 nt withheld, positions 2627-2717]
A
[49 nt withheld, positions 2719-2767]
CCTTTGACGTTGGAGTCCACGTTCTTT
[37 nt withheld, positions 2795-2831]
ACCCTATCTCGGTCTATTCTTTTGATTTATAAGGGATTTTGCCGATTTCGGCCTATTGGTTAAAAAATGA
GCTGATTTAACAAAAATTTAACGCGAATTAATTCTGTGGAATGTGTGTCAGTTAGGGTGTGGAAAGTCCC
CAGGCTCCCCAGCAGGCAGAAGTATGCAAAGCATGCATCTCAATTAGTCAGCAACCAGGTGTGGAAAGTC
CCCAGGCTCCCCAGCAGGCAGAAGTATGCAAAGCATGCATCTCAATTAGTCAGCAACCATAGTCCCGCCC
CTAACTCCGCCCATCCCGCCCCTAACTCCGCCCAGTTCCGCCCATTCTCCGCCCCATGGCTGACTAATTT
TTTTTATTTATGCAGAGGCCGAGGCCGCCTCTGCCTCTGAGCTATTCCAGAAGTAGTGAGGAGGCTTTTT
TGGAGGCCTAGGCTTTTGCAAAAAGCTCCCGGGAGCTTGTATATCCATTTTCGGATCTGATCAAGAGACA
GGATGAGGATCGTTTCGCATGATTGAACAAGATGGATTGCACGCAGGTTCTCCGGCCGCTTGGGTGGAGA
GGCTATTCGGCTATGACTGGGCACAACAGACAATCGGCTGCTCTGATGCCGCCGTGTTCCGGCTGTCAGC
GCAGGGGCGCCCGGTTCTTTTTGTCAAGACCGACCTGTCCGGTGCCCTGAATGAACTGCAGGACGAGGCA
GCGCGGCTATCGTGGCTGGCCACGACGGGCGTTCCTTGCGCAGCTGTGCTCGACGTTGTCACTGAAGCGG
GAAGGGACTGGCTGCTATTGGGCGAAGTGCCGGGGCAGGATCTCCTGTCATCTCACCTTGCTCCTGCCGA
GAAAGTATCCATCATGGCTGATGCAATGCGGCGGCTGCATACGCTTGATCCGGCTACCTGCCCATTCGAC
CACCAAGCGAAACATCGCATCGAGCGAGCACGTACTCGGATGGAAGCCGGTCTTGTCGATCAGGATGATC
TGGACGAAGAGCATCAGGGGCTCGCGCCAGCCGAACTGTTCGCCAGGCTCAAGGCGCGCATGCCCGACGG
CGAGGATCTCGTCGTGACCCATGGCGATGCCTGCTTGCCGAATATCATGGTGGAAAATGGCCGCTTTTCT
GGATTCATCGACTGTGGCCGGCTGGGTGTGGCGGACCGCTATCAGGACATAGCGTTGGCTACCCGTGATA
TTGCTGAAGAGCTTGGCGGCGAATGGGCTGACCGCTTCCTCGTGCTTTACGGTATCGCCGCTCCCGATTC
GCAGCGCATCGCCTTCTATCGCCTTCTTGACGAGTTCTTCTGAGCGGGACTCTGGGGTTCGAAATGACCG
ACCAAGCGACGCCCAACCTGCCATCACGAGATTTCGATTCCACCGCCGCCTTCTATGAAAGGTTGGGCTT
CGGAATCGTTTTCCGGGACGCCGGCTGGATGATCCTCCAGCGCGGGGATCTCATGCTGGAGTTCTTCGCC
CACCCCAACTTGTTTATTGCAGCTTATAATGGTTACAAATAAAGCAATAGCATCACAAATTTCACAAATA
AAGCATTTTTTTCACTGCATTCTAGTTGTGGTTTGTCCAAACTCATCAATGTATCTTATCATGTCTGTAT
ACCGTCGACCTCTAGCTAGAGCTTGGCGTAATCATGGTCATAGCTGTTTCCTGTGTGAAATTGTTATCCG
CTCACAATTCCACACAACATACGAGCCGGAAGCATAAAGTGTAAAGCCTGGGGTGCCTAATGAGTGAGCT
AACTCACATTAATTGCGTTGCGCTCACTGCCCGCTTTCCAGTCGGGAAACCTGTCGTGCCAGCTGCATTA
ATGAATCGGCCAACGCGCGGGGAGAGGCGGTTTGCGTATTGGGCGCTCTTCCGCTTCCTCGCTCACTGAC
TCGCTGCGCTCGGTCGTTCGGCTGCGGCGAGCGGTATCAGCTCACTCAAAGGCGGTAATACGGTTATCCA
CAGAATCAGGGGATAACGCAGGAAAGAACATGTGAGCAAAAGGCCAGCAAAAGGCCAGGAACCGTAAAAA
GGCCGCGTTGCTGGCGTTTTTCCATAGGCTCCGCCCCCCTGACGAGCATCACAAAAATCGACGCTCAAGT
CAGAGGTGGCGAAACCCGACAGGACTATAAAGATACCAGGCGTTTCCCCCTGGAAGCTCCCTCGTGCGCT
CTCCTGTTCCGACCCTGCCGCTTACCGGATACCTGTCCGCCTTTCTCCCTTCGGGAAGCGTGGCGCTTTC
TCATAGCTCACGCTGTAGGTATCTCAGTTCGGTGTAGGTCGTTCGCTCCAAGCTGGGCTGTGTGCACGAA
CCCCCCGTTCAGCCCGACCGCTGCGCCTTATCCGGTAACTATCGTCTTGAGTCCAACCCGGTAAGACACG
ACTTATCGCCACTGGCAGCAGCCACTGGTAACAGGATTAGCAGAGCGAGGTATGTAGGCGGTGCTACAGA
GTTCTTGAAGTGGTGGCCTAACTACGGCTACACTAGAAGAACAGTATTTGGTATCTGCGCTCTGCTGAAG
CCAGTTACCTTCGGAAAAAGAGTTGGTAGCTCTTGATCCGGCAAACAAACCACCGCTGGTAGCGGTTTTT
TTGTTTGCAAGCAGCAGATTACGCGCAGAAAAAAAGGATCTCAAGAAGATCCTTTGATCTTTTCTACGGG
GTCTGACGCTCAGTGGAACGAAAACTCACGTTAAGGGATTTTGGTCATGAGATTATCAAAAAGGATCTTC
ACCTAGATCCTTTTAAATTAAAAATGAAGTTTTAAATCAATCTAAAGTATATATGAGTAAACTTGGTCTG
ACAGTTACCAATGCTTAATCAGTGAGGCACCTATCTCAGCGATCTGTCTATTTCGTTCATCCATAGTTGC
CTGACTCCCCGTCGTGTAGATAACTACGATACGGGAGGGCTTACCATCTGGCCCCAGTGCTGCAATGATA
CCGCGAGACCCACGCTCACCGGCTCCAGATTTATCAGCAATAAACCAGCCAGCCGGAAGGGCCGAGCGCA
GAAGTGGTCCTGCAACTTTATCCGCCTCCATCCAGTCTATTAATTGTTGCCGGGAAGCTAGAGTAAGTAG
TTCGCCAGTTAATAGTTTGCGCAACGTTGTTGCCATTGCTACAGGCATCGTGGTGTCACGCTCGTCGTTT
GGTATGGCTTCATTCAGCTCCGGTTCCCAACGATCAAGGCGAGTTACATGATCCCCCATGTTGTGCAAAA
AAGCGGTTAGCTCCTTCGGTCCTCCGATCGTTGTCAGAAGTAAGTTGGCCGCAGTGTTATCACTCATGGT
TATGGCAGCACTGCATAATTCTCTTACTGTCATGCCATCCGTAAGATGCTTTTCTGTGACTGGTGAGTAC
TCAACCAAGTCATTCTGAGAATAGTGTATGCGGCGACCGAGTTGCTCTTGCCCGGCGTCAATACGGGATA
ATACCGCGCCACATAGCAGAACTTTAAAAGTGCTCATCATTGGAAAACGTTCTTCGGGGCGAAAACTCTC
AAGGATCTTACCGCTGTTGAGATCCAGTTCGATGTAACCCACTCGTGCACCCAACTGATCTTCAGCATCT
TTTACTTTCACCAGCGTTTCTGGGTGAGCAAAAACAGGAAGGCAAAATGCCGCAAAAAAGGGAATAAGGG
CGACACGGAAATGTTGAATACTCATACTCTTCCTTTTTCAATATTATTGAAGCATTTATCAGGGTTATTG
TCTCATGAGCGGATACATATTTGAATGTATTTAGAAAAATAAACAAATAGGGGTTCCGCGCACATTTCCC
CGAAAAGTGCCACCTGACGTC
Features (pLannotate 1.2.2; 23 found; start..end, strand, type, name):
     28..80      -  misc_feature   bom (fragment): basis of mobility region from pBR322
    235..614     +  enhancer       CMV enhancer: human cytomegalovirus immediate early enhancer
    615..818     +  promoter       CMV promoter: human cytomegalovirus (CMV) immediate early promoter
    814..847     +  LTR            5' LTR (truncated) (fragment): truncated 5' long terminal repeat (LTR) from HIV-1
    863..881     +  promoter       T7 promoter: promoter for bacteriophage T7 RNA polymerase
   1040..1060    +  CDS            3xFLAG (fragment): three tandem FLAG® epitope tags
   1079..1159    +  CDS            AVPR2 (fragment): V2R_HUMAN - Also known as ADHR, DIR, DIR3, V2R. Experimental evidence at protein level: Swiss-Prot protein existence level 1. Receptor for arginine vasopressin. The activity of this receptor is mediated by G proteins which activate adenylate cyclase. Involved in renal water reabsorption. From Homo sapiens (Human).
   1187..1800    +  CDS            TetR (fragment): tetracycline repressor TetR; tetR from transposon Tn10; TetR binds to the tetracycline operator tetO to inhibit transcription. This inhibition can be relieved by adding tetracycline or doxycycline.
   1952..2185    +  CDS            VP16 AD: transcriptional activation domain of herpes simplex virus protein VP16 (Triezenberg et al., 1988; Cousens et al., 1989); UL48
   2232..2456    +  polyA_signal   bGH poly(A) signal: bovine growth hormone polyadenylation signal
   2460..2481    +  promoter       SV40 promoter (fragment): SV40 enhancer and early promoter
   2502..2930    +  rep_origin     f1 ori (sequence partly withheld): f1 bacteriophage origin of replication; arrow indicates direction of (+) strand synthesis
   2944..3273    +  promoter       SV40 promoter: SV40 enhancer and early promoter
   3340..4131    +  CDS            neo: KKA2_KLEPN - Also known as kan, nptII. Experimental evidence at protein level: Swiss-Prot protein existence level 1. Resistance to kanamycin, neomycin, paromomycin, ribostamycin, butirosin and gentamicin B. From Klebsiella pneumoniae.
   4155..4313    +  CDS            ble (fragment): BLE_KLEPN - Experimental evidence at protein level: Swiss-Prot protein existence level 1. Binding protein with a strong affinity to the bleomycin family of antibiotics. Binds to CL990; an antimitotic-antibiotic compound. From Klebsiella pneumoniae.
   4308..4429    +  polyA_signal   SV40 poly(A) signal: SV40 polyadenylation signal
   4502..4518    -  protein_bind   lac operator: The lac repressor binds to the lac operator to inhibit transcription in E. coli. This inhibition can be relieved by adding lactose or isopropyl-β-D-thiogalactopyranoside (IPTG). lac repressor encoded by lacI
   4526..4556    -  promoter       lac promoter: promoter for the E. coli lac operon
   4571..4592    -  protein_bind   CAP binding site: CAP binding activates transcription in the presence of cAMP. E. coli catabolite activator protein
   4605..4697    -  CDS            lacI (fragment): lac repressor; lacI; The lac repressor binds to the lac operator to inhibit transcription in E. coli. This inhibition can be relieved by adding lactose or isopropyl-β-D-thiogalactopyranoside (IPTG).
   4880..5465    -  rep_origin     ori: high-copy-number ColE1/pMB1/pBR322/pUC origin of replication
   5636..6496    -  CDS            AmpR: β-lactamase; bla; confers resistance to ampicillin, carbenicillin, and related antibiotics
   6497..6601    -  promoter       AmpR promoter: bla
