>Addgene plasmid #66372 | GPR75-Tango | analyzer sequence | sequence record 113358
ATGAATTCAACTGGTCATCTGCAGGACGCTCCTAACGCCACAAGTCTCCATGTGCCACACTCACAGGAAG
GAAATTCTACAAGCCTGCAGGAGGGCTTGCAGGACCTTATTCACACCGCCACTTTGGTAACCTGCACGTT
TCTGTTGGCTGTGATCTTCTGTCTCGGGTCATATGGGAACTTTATTGTTTTTCTCTCTTTTTTCGACCCC
GCCTTCAGGAAGTTCCGGACCAATTTCGATTTTATGATCCTGAACCTTTCATTTTGCGATTTGTTCATCT
GCGGAGTAACCGCACCTATGTTTACTTTCGTTCTTTTTTTTAGTAGCGCGTCCAGTATTCCCGATGCGTT
TTGCTTCACTTTCCATCTGACTTCCAGCGGCTTCATAATTATGTCCTTGAAGACAGTCGCGGTCATAGCA
CTCCACCGACTCAGGATGGTTCTTGGCAAGCAGCCTAATCGCACCGCTAGCTTTCCATGTACGGTTCTGC
TGACTCTGCTTCTTTGGGCTACTAGCTTTACACTGGCCACACTGGCGACCCTGAAGACTTCCAAGTCTCA
CCTGTGTCTTCCAATGAGCTCACTTATCGCCGGGAAGGGTAAAGCTATTCTGTCTCTTTACGTTGTAGAT
TTTACCTTTTGCGTGGCCGTCGTCTCAGTGTCTTACATCATGATAGCCCAGACTTTGCGCAAAAACGCTC
AGGTGAGAAAATGCCCTCCTGTCATCACAGTCGACGCCTCTCGGCCTCAGCCGTTCATGGGAGTTCCGGT
GCAGGGAGGCGGAGACCCAATTCAGTGTGCAATGCCTGCACTGTATCGCAACCAGAACTATAACAAACTG
CAGCATGTGCAGACGAGAGGATACACGAAGTCTCCCAACCAGCTCGTTACTCCCGCGGCATCCAGGCTTC
AGCTGGTCTCCGCCATTAACTTGTCTACAGCCAAGGATAGTAAGGCCGTGGTTACTTGTGTCATTATTGT
ACTCTCTGTCCTGGTGTGTTGCCTGCCGCTCGGGATTTCACTTGTGCAAGTGGTTCTGTCTTCAAATGGA
TCATTTATCTTGTACCAATTCGAATTGTTTGGATTCACACTGATCTTCTTCAAGAGCGGCCTCAATCCAT
TTATCTACAGCAGAAACTCTGCTGGATTGAGACGGAAGGTACTGTGGTGTTTGCAATATATCGGCCTTGG
CTTTTTCTGTTGCAAGCAGAAAACCAGATTGCGCGCGATGGGCAAGGGTAACCTGGAAGTAAACAGGAAT
AAGAGTAGTCACCACGAAACAAACAGCGCATATATGCTGTCACCCAAGCCACAGAAGAAGTTCGTGGATC
AGGCCTGCGGTCCTAGCCATTCCAAGGAGAGCATGGTCTCTCCCAAGATTTCAGCAGGCCATCAACATTG
CGGTCAGTCTTCATCCACACCAATTAACACCCGCATAGAACCATACTATAGCATATACAACAGTTCCCCT
TCTCAGGAGGAGTCTTCTCCCTGTAACCTCCAGCCTGTGAACAGTTTCGGCTTCGCCAACTCCTATATCG
CTATGCACTACCACACAACCAATGATCTGGTTCAAGAGTACGACAGCACAAGCGCCAAGCAGATTCCGGT
GCCTTCTGTG
Features (pLannotate 1.2.2; 1 found; start..end, strand, type, name):
      1..1620    +  CDS            GPR75: GPR75_HUMAN - Experimental evidence at protein level: Swiss-Prot protein existence level 1. G protein-coupled receptor that is activated by the chemokine CCL5/RANTES. Probably coupled to heterotrimeric Gq proteins, it stimulates inositol trisphosphate production and calcium mobilization upon activation. Together with CCL5/RANTES, may play a role in neuron survival through activation of a downstream signaling pathway involving the PI3, Akt and MAP kinases. CCL5/RANTES may also regulate insulin secretion by pancreatic islet cells through activation of this receptor. From Homo sapiens (Human).
