[The description below was written by a language model from this plasmid's Addgene catalogue record and pLannotate feature annotations shown in this document.]
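Description:
GPR75-Tango is a mammalian expression plasmid from the PRESTO-Tango collection, built on an "empty Tango" backbone that was derived from pcDNA3.1(+). It is maintained in E. coli as a high-copy plasmid through a ColE1/pUC-type origin with ampicillin selection (AmpR), and it also carries an f1 origin. For selection in mammalian cells, an SV40 enhancer/early promoter drives a neomycin phosphotransferase gene with an SV40 polyadenylation signal, conferring G418 resistance.

The payload is a single fusion reading frame transcribed from the CMV enhancer/promoter and terminated by the bGH polyadenylation signal. It begins with an N-terminal FLAG epitope supplied by the backbone, followed by the 1,620 bp human GPR75 coding sequence, a short fragment of the vasopressin V2 receptor (AVPR2), and then TetR fused to the VP16 activation domain, which together make up the tTA transactivator mentioned in the depositor comments. In the Tango design, agonist activation of the receptor recruits arrestin, and this translocation leads to tTA-dependent transcription of a reporter. The V2 receptor fragment is generally included in such designs to strengthen arrestin recruitment. The protease cleavage site that usually links receptor and tTA in these designs is not annotated in the feature tables. The construct is intended for parallel screening of understudied, druggable GPCRs such as GPR75.

Two sequence records accompany the entry. The 8,255 nt full sequence contains GPR75, while the 6,632 nt record matches the stated backbone size and lacks the receptor, so it appears to represent the empty vector. The depositor notes that the site downstream of tTA may be XbaI rather than XhoI.
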