Addgene plasmid #66372: GPR75-Tango
Purpose: Expression of G protein-coupled receptors for PRESTO-Tango: parallel receptorome expression and screening via transcriptional output, with transcriptional activation following arrestin translocation
Depositing lab: Bryan Roth. Publication: PRESTO-Tango as an open-source resource for interrogation of the druggable human GPCRome. Kroeze WK, Sassano MF, Huang XP, Lansu K, McCorvy JD, Giguere PM, Sciaky N, Roth BL. Nat Struct Mol Biol. 2015 May;22(5):362-9. doi: 10.1038/nsmb.3014. Epub 2015 Apr 20. PubMed 25895059.
Backbone
  Vector backbone: empty Tango
  Backbone size w/o insert (bp): 6632
  Vector type: Mammalian Expression
  Selectable markers: Neomycin (select with G418)
Growth in bacteria
  Bacterial resistance: Ampicillin, 100 μg/mL
  Growth temperature: 37°C
  Growth strain: DH5alpha
  Copy number: High Copy
Gene/Insert
  Gene/Insert name: GPR75
  Species: H. sapiens (human)
  Insert size (bp): 1620
  Entrez Gene: GPR75 (a.k.a. GPRchr2, WI31133)
  Promoter: CMV
  Tag / fusion protein: FLAG (N terminal on backbone)
  Cloning method: Restriction Enzyme; 5′ cloning site NotI (not destroyed); 3′ cloning site XhoI (unknown if destroyed)
  Sequencing primers: 5′ CMV-F; 3′ Tet-R
Terms and licenses: Academic/Nonprofit Terms; Industry Terms: Not Available to Industry
Depositor comments: Please note: Most of the PRESTO-Tango vectors do not contain the XhoI cut site downstream of the tTA sequence and instead carry an XbaI site. If you need to perform an XhoI digest we recommend sequencing with a forward primer at the C-terminus of tTA to determine which of the two sites is present. Suggested primer: 5-gagctccacttagacggcgagg-3. Original backbone was pcDNA3.1(+). These plasmids were generated as part of the Illuminating the Druggable Genome (IDG) program sponsored by the NIH Common Fund. The goal of this program is to identify, gather, and distribute information and resources for proteins that currently are not well-studied yet belong to commonly drug-targeted protein families: protein kinases, non-olfactory G-protein coupled receptors (GPCRs), and ion channels. The IDG program is designed to develop fundamental research tools for understudied proteins, elucidate their function, and disseminate the IDG-related resources and data to the greater scientific community.
How to cite: GPR75-Tango was a gift from Bryan Roth (Addgene plasmid # 66372 ; http://n2t.net/addgene:66372 ; RRID:Addgene_66372)
