>Addgene plasmid #66372 | GPR75-Tango | addgene partial sequence | sequence record 119893 | CMV-F 5'-CGCAAATGGGCGGTAGGCGTG-3'
GCTCTCTGGCTAACTAGAGAACCCACTGCTTACTGGCTTATCGAAATTAATACGACTCACTATAGGGAGA
CCCAAGCTGGCTAGCGTTTAAACTTAAGCTTGGTACCGAGCTCGGATCCACTAGTCCAGTGTGGTGGAAT
TCTGCAGATATCCAGCACAGTGGCGGCCGCGCCACCATGAAGACGATCATCGCCCTGAGCTACATCTTCT
GCCTGGTATTCGCCGACTACAAGGACGATGATGACGCCAGCATCGATATGAATTCAACTGGTCATCTGCA
GGACGCTCCTAACGCCACAAGTCTCCATGTGCCACACTCACAGGAAGGAAATTCTACAAGCCTGCAGGAG
GGCTTGCAGGACCTTATTCACACCGCCACTTTGGTAACCTGCACGTTTCTGTTGGCTGTGATCTTCTGTC
TCGGGTCATATGGGAACTTTATTGTTTTTCTCTCTTTTTTCGACCCCGCCTTCAGGAAGTTCCGGACCAA
TTTCGATTTTATGATCCTGAACCTTTCATTTTGCGATTTGTTCATCTGCGGAGTAACCGCACCTATGTTT
ACTTTCGTTCTTTTTTTTAGTAGCGCGTCCAGTATTCCCGATGCGTTTTGCTTCACTTTCCATCTGACTT
CCAGCGGCTTCATAATTATGTCCTTGAAGACAGTCGCGGTCATAGCACTCCACCGACTCAGGATGGTTCT
TGGCAAGCAGCCTAATCGCACCGCTAGCTTTCCATGTACGGTTCTGCTGACTCTGCTTCTTTGGGCTACT
AGCTTTACACTGGCCACACTGGCGACCCTGAAGACTTCCAAGTCTCACCTGTGTCTTCCAATGAGCTCAC
TTATCGCCGGGAAGGGTAAAGCTATTCTGTCTCTTTACGTTGTAGATTTTACCTTTTGCGTGGCCGTCGT
CTCAGTGTCTTACATCATGATAGCCCAGACTTTGCGCAAAAACGCTC
