>Addgene plasmid #66372 | GPR75-Tango | addgene partial sequence | sequence record 119894 | Tet-R 5'-GGCGAGTTTACGGGTTGTTA-3'
CTCTAATGCGCTGTTAATCACTTTACTTTTATCTAATCTTAGCTGGAAGTACAGGTTCTCACCGGTCGAT
GAAGTGTCCTTGGCCAGGGAGGAGCTGGCGGTGGTGCAGGACTCATCTTGGGGACCCAGGCTGGGTGGGG
TGCGTCCACCGGTATCGATCACAGAAGGCACCGGAATCTGCTTGGCGCTTGTGCTGTCGTACTCTTGAAC
CAGATCATTGGTTGTGTGGTAGTGCATAGCGATATAGGAGTTGGCGAAGCCGAAACTGTTCACAGGCTGG
AGGTTACAGGGAGAAGACTCCTCCTGAGAAGGGGAACTGTTGTATATGCTATAGTATGGTTCTATGCGGG
TGTTAATTGGTGTGGATGAAGACTGACCGCAATGTTGATGGCCTGCTGAAATCTTGGGAGAGACCATGCT
CTCCTTGGAATGGCTAGGACCGCAGGCCTGATCCACGAACTTCTTCTGTGGCTTGGGTGACAGCATATAT
GCGCTGTTTGTTTCGTGGTGACTACTCTTATTCCTGTTTACTTCCAGGTTACCCTTGCCCATCGCGCGCA
ATCTGGTTTTCTGCTTGCAACAGAAAAAGCCAAGGCCGATATATTGCAAACACCACAGTACCTTCCGTCT
CAATCCAGCAGAGTTTCTGCTGTAGATAAATGGATTGAGGCCGCTCTTGAAGAAGATCAGTGTGAATCCA
AACAATTCGAATTGGTACAAGATAAATGATCCATTTGAAGACAGAACCACTTGCACAAGTGAAATCCCGA
GCGGCAGGCAACACACCAGGACAGAGAGTACAATAATGACACAAGTAACCACGGCCTTACTATCCTTGGC
TGTAGACAAGTTAATGGCGGAGACCAGCTGAAGCCTGGATGCCGCGGGAGTAACGAGCTGGTTGGGAGAC
TTCGTGTATCCTCTCGTCTGCACATGCTGCAGTTTGTTATAGTTCTGGTTGC
